>Addgene plasmid #18034 | pLNC Wnt-5bHA | addgene partial sequence | sequence record 23919 | LNCX 5'-AGCTCGTTTAGTGAACCGTCAGATC-3'
GGGNGCATCACGCTGNTTTTGACCTCCATAGAAGACACCGGGACCGATCCAGCCTCCGCGGCCCCAAGCT
GCGGCCGCTCTAGAACTAGTGGATCCCCCGGGCTGCAGGAATTCATGTCTTACGGTCAAGGGTGAAAGGC
CTTGATGTTCTCCCCGCTATCACTCCTTAAGAGTAAACAAGGATCTGTGTTCCGAACTTCAGAGCTGGGA
GATGCAGCCTCCTGTTAGTGGGTAGTCCTAGCCAATCCCGGAGGGAGCTCCGCTTTGGAAGATGTTGGTC
CCAGGGCATTGGGATGGGTTGAGGCCGGCCATGCCCAGCCTGCTGCTGGTGGTCGTGGCAGCTCTGCTCT
CCAGCTGGGCACAGCTGCTGACTGACGCCAACTCCTGGTGGTCACTAGCTCTGAACCCAGTGCAGAGACC
GGAGATGTTCATCATTGGCGCTCAGCCCGTGTGCAGCCAACTTCCTGGGCTTTCCCCAGGCCAGAGAAAG
CTGTGTCAGTTGTATCAGGAGCACATGTCCTACATCGGGGAGGGAGCCAAGACGGGCATCAGAGAGTGCC
AACACCAGTTTCGACAGAGGCGCTGGAACTGCAGCACCGTGGACAACACATCTGTCTTTGGCAGAGTTAT
GCAGATAGGTAGCCGAGAGACTGCCTTCACGTATGCAGTGAGCGCCCCTGGCGTGGTGAATGCNTTGACC
CAACCCTGCAAAAAGGGNAANCTGTCACTGGGGNCTGCANCNTNGCTGCGAGCCAAAGACTGCTCGGAAT
GGTTGGGGGNTTGGAAAANNCGGAAANNCNCCCTTNCCNNAATTTTTGNNAAAAAA
