>Addgene plasmid #18034 | pLNC Wnt-5bHA | addgene partial sequence | sequence record 23920 | LNCX-3 5'-ACCTACAGGTGGGGTCTTTCATTCCC-3'
NNNNNNNNNNNNNNANTAAAATCTTTTATTTTATCTATGGCTCGTGTTAGGGTACCGGGCCCCCCCTCGA
GGTCGACGGATCCTCTAGAGCCGGATCTTAATTAATTAAGGCCCTGGACCCAAAGAAGCGTAATCTGGAA
CATCATATGGGTAGGCCATGGACTTACAGACATACTGGTCCACAACCTCGGTGCATTTTTTGCATCTGAC
AAAGCAACACCAGTGGAACCTGCAGTGGCAGCGTTCCACCTGAACGCTCTTGAAGCGGTCATAGCCGCGG
CCACAGCACATGAGCTCGCAGCCGTCCATGCCCTCTGAGGTCTTGTTGCAGAGGCGACCCTGGGTGCCCA
GGGAGCCTGTGGTCTCATTACGCAGGCAGTAGTCAGGACTGGGGTCCACGTAGACCAGGTCCTCTGGGGT
GGGCTGGTTGAAGCGGCTGTTGGCCAGCTCCAGCTTGCCCTGGCGGGTGATGCGCATGGCCGCGGCGCTG
TCGTACTTCTCCTTCAAACGGTCCCCCACCTTGCGGAACTCGGCCAGCTGGAGCCAGCAGGTCTTGAGGC
TGCAGGACCCGGAGACTCCGTGACATTTGCAGGCGACATCAGCCATCTTANNNNNNNNNNCGGCCCNCCC
NTCNTTTTTTCTGTANNGTTCATGAGAGCTCGGCCCTGCTCCTCCGATCCCTTGGCAAAGTTCTTCTCAC
GCTCTCGGGCATCACAANNCNNCTCCTTGGCAAAGCGGTAGCCGTANTCCACGTTGNCNCCNNAGCCACC
CCCNNAGCCAGNCCCAANGNNNGGNNCTTGGGNNNNNNNANNAGGGTGNNNNNCNAANNNNNNN
