[The description below was written by a language model from this plasmid's Addgene catalogue record.]
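Description:
pLNC Wnt-5bHA is a retroviral expression plasmid built on the pLNC backbone (about 6.6 kb without insert) that carries a roughly 1.3 kb mouse Wnt-5b (Wnt5b) cDNA, inserted by restriction enzyme cloning and fused at its C terminus to an HA epitope tag. In bacteria it is maintained as a low-copy plasmid under ampicillin selection. In mammalian cells, the neomycin resistance marker allows transfected or transduced cells to be selected with G418.

The record has no feature table and does not explicitly state the promoter driving the insert. In the LNC family of vectors the name conventionally stands for LTR, Neo and CMV: the retroviral long terminal repeat expresses the neomycin resistance gene, and an internal cytomegalovirus immediate-early promoter drives the cloned cDNA. That arrangement is inferred from the backbone name rather than documented here. As a retroviral vector, the plasmid would be introduced into a packaging cell line that supplies the viral structural and enzymatic proteins in trans. This produces replication-defective particles that stably integrate the Wnt-5b-HA and neo cassette into target cells.

The HA tag allows the expressed Wnt-5b protein to be detected or immunoprecipitated with anti-HA antibodies, which is convenient when comparing several Wnt family members for which specific antibodies may not be available. The associated publication examined how cell transformation by different Wnt proteins correlates with regulation of beta-catenin. This suggests the construct was used for stable ectopic expression of Wnt-5b in cultured mammalian cells to assess its transforming and signalling activity alongside other Wnts.
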