Addgene plasmid #18034: pLNC Wnt-5bHA
Depositing lab: Jan Kitajewski. Depositing organization: Columbia University. Publication: Transformation by Wnt family proteins correlates with regulation of beta-catenin. Shimizu H, Julius MA, Giarre M, Zheng Z, Brown AM, Kitajewski J. Cell Growth Differ. 1997 Dec . 8(12):1349-58. PubMed 9419423.
Backbone
  Vector backbone: pLNC
  Backbone size w/o insert (bp): 6620
  Vector type: Retroviral
  Selectable markers: Neomycin (select with G418)
Growth in bacteria
  Bacterial resistance: Ampicillin, 100 μg/mL
  Growth temperature: 37°C
  Growth strain: DH5alpha
  Growth instructions: DH5a, HB101
  Copy number: Low Copy
Gene/Insert
  Gene/Insert name: Wnt-5b
  Species: M. musculus (mouse)
  Insert size (bp): 1300
  Entrez Gene: Wnt5b (a.k.a. AW545702, Wnt-5b)
  Tag / fusion protein: HA (C terminal on insert)
  Cloning method: Restriction Enzyme
  Sequencing primers: 5′ AGCTCGTTTAGTGAACCGTCAGATCG; 3′ ACCTACAGGTGGGGTCTTTCATTCCC
Terms and licenses: Academic/Nonprofit Terms; Industry Terms: Not Available to Industry
Depositor comments: Gavin, B.J., McMahon, J.A., and McMahon, A.P. Expression of multiple novel Wnt-1/Int-1-related genes during fetal and adult mouse development. Genes Dev.,4:2319-2332, 1990.
How to cite: pLNC Wnt-5bHA was a gift from Jan Kitajewski (Addgene plasmid # 18034 ; http://n2t.net/addgene:18034 ; RRID:Addgene_18034)
